>Addgene plasmid #1119 | pGPDluxAB(Ura) | addgene partial sequence | sequence record 16486 | 1119 with M13R
GGACAAAAGCTGGAGCTCGCCCGGGGATCGATCCGTCGAGCGTCCCAAAACCTTCTCAAGCAAGGTTTTC
AGTATAATGTTACATGCGTACACGCNGTCTGTACAGAAAAAAAAGAAAAATTTGAAATATAAATAACGTT
CTTAATACTAACATAACTATAAAAAAATAAATAGGGACCTAGACTTCAGGTTGTCTAACTCCTTCCTTTT
CGGTTAGAGCGGATGTGGGGGGAGGGCGTGAATGTAAGCGTGACATAACTAATTACATGATATCGACCTG
CAGCCAAGCTCCTCGACCTGCAGCCCAAGCTGGCCGCTCTAGAACTAGTGGATCGATCCGGCTGTTTTTG
TTCCTGCAATGACCATTGCTGAGGAGTTCCCATGAAAATCAAGTCATCGATTTCTGTGCTCGCTGCGATA
TTTTCCTGCTTAACCGCTGAAAGTACGTCCATATAAATGCCTCTATTAGTTAGCGCTATCGCGCGAAAAG
AATGGTGATATAAGGGGCATCGCTGCCCCTTCAGCATCAGTTAAACGTTACGAGTGGTATTTGACGATGT
TGGCGTTTACCACATCGATAACCGCTCTTTGCTGCGCTTTATCTTCCATCGACTCAAAAGACATCAATAG
GTCCGCGGCACCACAACACTCAATCGCAACTCGCGCTGCCTGAGTACTTTCTTCATAAGTACCGATGGCA
TTTTCTGACAACAGCTCTCCCATTTTTTGCTCAAAGTCGGTATTTGAGTAAGATTCACGGACAAACTCTT
CCAAATACACGCGAGCTTCTGCCCTTGCTGCTTCACCATCTACATTTTGGTTGACCAGCAGCGTCAGCTT
GTGTCGAACCTGACTAACATCGACACCATGTGCCTG
