[The description below was written by a language model from this plasmid's Addgene catalogue record.]
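Description:
pGPDluxAB(Ura) is a yeast expression plasmid built on the p426 backbone (recorded as 6412 bp without insert) and carrying a bacterial luciferase insert of about 2.4 kb. In E. coli it is maintained as a high-copy plasmid under ampicillin selection. The record does not list the yeast replication origin or selectable marker explicitly. The "(Ura)" in the name points to a URA3 auxotrophic marker, and the p426 designation is conventionally associated with 2μ-based, high-copy episomal yeast vectors carrying URA3. No feature table is provided to confirm either of these elements.

The insert is described only as bacterial luciferase of bacterial origin. The name "luxAB" indicates that the alpha (luxA) and beta (luxB) subunits of the enzyme are both encoded, but the record does not state whether they are expressed as a fusion or as separate chains. The fragment was placed between XhoI and SacI sites, both of which were preserved. The promoter is not given as a separate field, but the "GPD" in the plasmid name and the GPD 5′ sequencing primer suggest that expression is driven by the strong constitutive yeast glyceraldehyde-3-phosphate dehydrogenase promoter. No mutations or tags are recorded, and part of the construct derives from an earlier plasmid made elsewhere.

The associated publication concerns the effects of trehalose on protein folding in vitro and in vivo. This is consistent with use of the luciferase as an enzymatic reporter whose activity reflects the folding state of a heterologous protein in living yeast cells.
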