Addgene plasmid #1119: pGPDluxAB(Ura)
Depositing lab: Susan Lindquist. Depositing organization: Whitehead Institute for Biomedical Research. Publication: Multiple effects of trehalose on protein folding in vitro and in vivo. Singer MA, Lindquist S. Mol Cell 1998 Apr;1(5):639-48. 10.1016/S1097-2765(00)80064-7 PubMed 9660948.
Backbone
  Vector backbone: p426
  Backbone size w/o insert (bp): 6412
  Vector type: Yeast Expression
Growth in bacteria
  Bacterial resistance: Ampicillin, 100 μg/mL
  Growth temperature: 37°C
  Growth strain: DH5alpha
  Copy number: High Copy
Gene/Insert
  Gene/Insert name: bacterial luciferase (alt name: n/a)
  Species: bacteria
  Insert size (bp): 2403
  Mutation: n/a
  GenBank ID: E12410
  Cloning method: Restriction Enzyme; 5′ cloning site XhoI (not destroyed); 3′ cloning site SacI (not destroyed)
  Sequencing primers: 5′ GPD; 3′ M13R
Resource information
  A portion of this plasmid was derived from a plasmid made by: A. Escher
Terms and licenses: Academic/Nonprofit Terms; Industry Terms: Not Available to Industry
How to cite: pGPDluxAB(Ura) was a gift from Susan Lindquist (Addgene plasmid # 1119 ; http://n2t.net/addgene:1119 ; RRID:Addgene_1119)
